Addgene plasmid #63309: pFusX2-27
Purpose: Encodes RVD positions 4-6 in TALEN assembly
Depositing lab: Stephen Ekker. Depositing organization: Mayo Foundation for Medical Education and Research. Publication: FusX: A rapid one-step TALE assembly system for genome science. Ma AC, McNulty MS, Tanya PL, Jarryd CM, Martinez-Galvez G, Argue DP, Lee HB, Urban MD, Bullard CE, Blackburn PR, Man TK, Clark KJ, Ekker SC. Hum Gene Ther. 2016 Jun;27(6):451-63. doi: 10.1089/hum.2015.172 PubMed 26854857.
Backbone
  Vector backbone: FusX2
  Backbone size w/o insert (bp): 3006
  Vector type: TALEN
Growth in bacteria
  Bacterial resistance: Spectinomycin, 50 μg/mL
  Growth temperature: 37°C
  Growth strain: DH5alpha
  Copy number: High Copy
Gene/Insert
  Gene/Insert name: HD NN NN (alt name: X2_CGG)
  Species: Synthetic
  Mutation: none
  Cloning method: Restriction Enzyme; 5′ cloning site BsaI (destroyed during cloning); 3′ cloning site BsaI (destroyed during cloning)
  Sequencing primers: 5′ pCR8_F1; 3′ pCR8_R1
Terms and licenses: Academic/Nonprofit Terms; Industry Terms: Not Available to Industry
How to cite: pFusX2-27 was a gift from Stephen Ekker (Addgene plasmid # 63309 ; http://n2t.net/addgene:63309 ; RRID:Addgene_63309)
