[The description below was written by a language model from this plasmid's Addgene catalogue record.]
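Description:
pFusX2-27 is a bacterial library plasmid from the FusX TALE assembly system, a kit designed to build custom TAL effector repeat arrays in a single rapid step. It is built on the FusX2 backbone (about 3 kb without the insert), is maintained at high copy number in standard E. coli cloning strains, and is selected with spectinomycin. The record does not name the origin of replication or provide a feature map, so the detailed layout of the backbone cannot be described here.

The payload is a synthetic, pre-assembled trimer of TALE repeat modules carrying the repeat-variable diresidues HD, NN and NN, also labelled X2_CGG. Under the standard TALE code, HD recognises cytosine and NN recognises guanine, so this block specifies the triplet CGG. Plasmids in the FusX2 series supply RVD positions 4 to 6 of the final array, and this construct is one member of a set presumably covering the possible triplets at that position. The trimer was introduced through BsaI sites that were destroyed during cloning, which is consistent with Golden Gate-style assembly using type IIS enzymes, where cutting outside the recognition site gives seamless, directional junctions.

In use, the plasmid serves as a donor of its three-repeat block. It is combined with corresponding plasmids for the other positions and a receiver vector to produce a complete TALEN or other TALE fusion aimed at a chosen DNA target. It carries no expression cassette described in the record and is an assembly intermediate, not a construct for delivery into cells. No mutations in the insert are recorded.
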