>Addgene plasmid #63309 | pFusX2-27 | depositor partial sequence | sequence record 105136 | pFusX2_CGG
AGTCTTAAGCGTCTCCCTGACCCCGGACCAAGTGGTGGCTATCGCCAGCCACGATGGCGGCAAGCAAGCG
CTCGAAACGGTGCAGCGGCTGTTGCCGGTGCTGTGCCAGGACCATGGCCTGACCCCGGACCAAGTGGTGG
CTATCGCCAGCAACAATGGCGGCAAGCAAGCGCTCGAAACGGTGCAGCGGCTGTTGCCGGTGCTGTGCCA
GGACCATGGCCTGACCCCGGACCAAGTGGTGGCTATCGCCAGCAACAATGGCGGCAAGCAAGCGCTCGAA
ACGGTGCAGCGGCTGTTGCCGGTGCTGTGCCAGGACCATGGCGAGACGTC
