>Addgene plasmid #63309 | pFusX2-27 | depositor partial sequence | sequence record 105137 | FusX2
CGTCTCCCTGACCCCGGACCAAGTGGTGGCTATCGAGACCGGCGCCGCTACGGGCGCGTCCCATTCGCCA
TTCAGGCTGCGCAACTGTTGGGAAGGGCGATCGGTGCGGGCTCTTCGCTATTACGCCAGCTGGCGAAAGG
GGGATGTGCTGCAAGGCGATTAAGTTGGGAACGCCAGGGTTTTCCCAGTCACGACGTTGTAAAACGACGG
CCAGTGAGCGCGCGTAATCGACTCACTATAGGGCGAATTGGGTACCGGGCCCCCCCTCGAGGTCCTCCAG
CTTTTGTTCCCTTTAGTGAGGGTTAATTGCGCGCTTGGCGTAATCATGGTCATAGCTGTTTCCTGTGTGA
AATTGTTATCCGCTCACAATTCCACACAACATACGAGCCGGAAGCATAAAGTGTAAAGCCTGGGGTGCCT
AATGAGTGAGCTAACTCACATTAATTGCGTTGCGCTCACTGCCCGCTTTCCACCGGTGGTCTCTGGCGGC
AAGCAAGCGCTCGAAACGGTGCAGCGGCTGTTGCCGGTGCTGTGCCAGGACCATGGCGAGACGTCTAGAC
CAGCCAGGACAGAAATGCCTCGACTTCGCTGCTACCCAAGGTTGCCGGGTGACGCACACCGTGGAAACGG
ATGAAGGCACGAACCCAGTGGACATAAGCCTGTTCGGTTCGTAAGCTGTAATGCAAGTAGCGTATGCGCT
CACGCAACTGGTCCAGAACCTTGACCGAACGCAGCGGTGGTAACGGCGCAGTGGCGGTTTTCATGGCTTG
TTATGACTGTTTTTTTGGGGTACAGTCTATGCCTCGGGCATCCAAGCAGCAAGCGCGTTACGCCGTGGGT
CGATGTTTGATGTTATGGAGCAGCAACGATGTTACGCAGCAGGGCAGTCGCCCTAAAACAAAGTTAAACA
TTATGAGGGAAGCGGTGATCGCCGAAGTATCGACTCAACTATCAGAGGTAGTTGGCGTCATCGAGCGCCA
TCTCGAACCGACGTTGCTGGCCGTACATTTGTACGGCTCCGCAGTGGATGGCGGCCTGAAGCCACACAGT
GATATTGATTTGCTGGTTACGGTGACCGTAAGGCTTGATGAAACAACGCGGCGAGCTTTGATCAACGACC
TTTTGGAAACTTCGGCTTCCCCTGGAGAGAGCGAGATTCTCCGCGCTGTAGAAGTCACCATTGTTGTGCA
CGACGACATCATTCCGTGGCGTTATCCAGCTAAGCGCGAACTGCAATTTGGAGAATGGCAGCGCAATGAC
ATTCTTGCAGGTATCTTCGAGCCAGCCACGATCGACATTGATCTGGCTATCTTGCTGACAAAAGCAAGAG
AACATAGCGTTGCCTTGGTAGGTCCAGCGGCGGAGGAACTCTTTGATCCGGTTCCTGAACAGGATCTATT
TGAGGCGCTAAATGAAACCTTAACGCTATGGAACTCGCCGCCCGACTGGGCTGGCGATGAGCGAAATGTA
GTGCTTACGTTGTCCCGCATTTGGTACAGCGCAGTAACCGGCAAAATCGCGCCGAAGGATGTCGCTGCCG
ACTGGGCAATGGAGCGCCTGCCGGCCCAGTATCAGCCCGTCATACTTGAAGCTAGACAGGCTTATCTTGG
ACAAGAAGAAGATCGCTTGGCCTCGCGCGCAGATCAGTTGGAAGAATTTGTCCACTACGTGAAAGGCGAG
ATCACCAAGGTAGTCGGCAAATAACCCTCGAGCCACCCATGACCAAAATCCCTTAACGTGAGTTACGCGT
CGTTCCACTGAGCGTCAGACCCCGTAGAAAAGATCAAAGGATCTTCTTGAGATCCTTTTTTTCTGCGCGT
AATCTGCTGCTTGCAAACAAAAAAACCACCGCTACCAGCGGTGGTTTGTTTGCCGGATCAAGAGCTACCA
ACTCTTTTTCCGAAGGTAACTGGCTTCAGCAGAGCGCAGATACCAAATACTGTCCTTCTAGTGTAGCCGT
AGTTAGGCCACCACTTCAAGAACTCTGTAGCACCGCCTACATACCTCGCTCTGCTAATCCTGTTACCAGT
GGCTGCTGCCAGTGGCGATAAGTCGTGTCTTACCGGGTTGGACTCAAGACGATAGTTACCGGATAAGGCG
CAGCGGTCGGGCTGAACGGGGGGTTCGTGCACACAGCCCAGCTTGGAGCGAACGACCTACACCGAACTGA
GATACCTACAGCGTGAGCATTGAGAAAGCGCCACGCTTCCCGAAGGGAGAAAGGCGGACAGGTATCCGGT
AAGCGGCAGGGTCGGAACAGGAGAGCGCACGAGGGAGCTTCCAGGGGGAAACGCCTGGTATCTTTATAGT
CCTGTCGGGTTTCGCCACCTCTGACTTGAGCGTCGATTTTTGTGATGCTCGTCAGGGGGGCGGAGCCTAT
GGAAAAACGCCAGCAACGCGGCCTTTTTACGGTTCCTGGCCTTTTGCTGGCCTTTTGCTCACATGTTCTT
TCCTGCGTTATCCCCTGATTCTGTGGATAACCGTATTACCGCCTTTGAGTGAGCTGATACCGCTCGCCGC
AGCCGAACGACCGAGCGCAGCGAGTCAGTGAGCGAGGAAGCGGAAGAGCGCCCAATACGCAAACCGCCTC
TCCCCGCGCGTTGGCCGATTCATTAATGCAGCTGGCACGACAGGTTTCCCGACTGGAAAGCGGGCAGTGA
GCGCAACGCAATTAATACGCGTACCGCTAGCCAGGAAGAGTTTGTAGAAACGCAAAAAGGCCATCCGTCA
GGATGGCCTTCTGCTTAGTTTGATGCCTGGCAGTTTATGGCGGGCGTCCTGCCCGCCACCCTCCGGGCCG
TTGCTTCACAACGTTCAAATCCGCTCCCGGCGGATTTGTCCTACTCAGGAGAGCGTTCACCGACAAACAA
CAGATAAAACGAAAGGCCCAGTCTTCCGACTGAGCCTTTCGTTTTATTTGATGCCTGGCAGTTCCCTACT
CTCGCGTTAACGCTAGCATGGATGTTTTCCCAGTCACGACGTTGTAAAACGACGGCCAGTCTTAAG
