>Addgene plasmid #63309 | pFusX2-27 | addgene partial sequence | sequence record 111157 | pCR8_R1 5'-cgaaccgaacaggcttatgt-3'
CGTCACCCGGCAACCTTGGGTAGCAGCGAAGTCGAGGCATTTCTGTCCTGGCTGGTCTAGACGTCTCGCC
ATGGTCCTGGCACAGCACCGGCAACAGCCGCTGCACCGTTTCGAGCGCTTGCTTGCCGCCATTGTTGCTG
GCGATAGCCACCACTTGGTCCGGGGTCAGGCCATGGTCCTGGCACAGCACCGGCAACAGCCGCTGCACCG
TTTCGAGCGCTTGCTTGCCGCCATTGTTGCTGGCGATAGCCACCACTTGGTCCGGGGTCAGGCCATGGTC
CTGGCACAGCACCGGCAACAGCCGCTGCACCGTTTCGAGCGCTTGCTTGCCGCCATCGTGGCTGGCGATA
GCCACCACTTGGTCCGGGGTCAGGGAGACGCTTAAGACTGGCCGTCGTTTTACAACGTCGTGACTGGGAA
AACATCCATGCTAGCGTTAACGCGAGAGTAGGGAACTGCCAGGCATCAAATAAAACGAAAGGCTCAGTCG
GAAGACTGGGCCTTTCGTTTTATCTGTTGTTTGTCGGTGAACGCTCTCCTGAGTAGGACAAATCCGCCGG
GAGCGGATTTGAACGTTGTGAAGCAACGGCCCGGAAGGGGTGGCG
